Addgene plasmid #176234: pspCas9-POLI-ST2-com vector
Purpose: (Empty Backbone) Vector plasmid for expressing spCas9-POLI fusion protein and sgRNA. There are two copies of HBB 3’ UTR in the 3’UTR of spCas9-POLI to enhance expression. The ST2 loop of the sgRNA scaffold was replace
Depositing lab: Baisong Lu. Depositing organization: Wake Forest University Health Sciences. Publication: Targeting DNA polymerase to DNA double-strand breaks reduces DNA deletion size and increases templated insertions generated by CRISPR/Cas9. Yoo KW, Yadav MK, Song Q, Atala A, Lu B. Nucleic Acids Res. 2022 Mar 22. pii: 6552087. doi: 10.1093/nar/gkac186. PubMed 35323942.
Backbone
  Vector backbone: Addgene# 136269
  Vector type: Bacterial Expression
Growth in bacteria
  Bacterial resistance: Ampicillin, 100 μg/mL
  Growth temperature: 37°C
  Growth strain: NEB Stable
  Copy number: Unknown
Terms and licenses: Academic/Nonprofit Terms; Industry Terms: Not Available to Industry
How to cite: pspCas9-POLI-ST2-com vector was a gift from Baisong Lu (Addgene plasmid # 176234 ; http://n2t.net/addgene:176234 ; RRID:Addgene_176234)
