[The description below was written by a language model from this plasmid's Addgene catalogue record and pLannotate feature annotations shown in this document.]
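Description:
pspCas9-POLI-ST2-com vector is an 11.6 kb ampicillin-selected plasmid, catalogued as an empty backbone, that co-expresses a Streptococcus pyogenes Cas9–DNA polymerase I fusion protein and a single guide RNA. It is listed as a bacterial expression vector, but its regulatory elements (CMV enhancer, hybrid chicken β-actin/MVM intron, human U6 promoter, mammalian polyadenylation signals) indicate that the payload is meant for expression in mammalian cells, with bacteria serving for propagation. Maintenance relies on a high-copy ColE1/pUC-type origin and the β-lactamase gene. An f1 origin, small pBR322 bom and rop remnants, and a single annotated AAV2 ITR are also present, apparently carried over from the parental backbone.

The Pol II cassette begins with the CMV enhancer and hybrid intron; the core promoter between them is not annotated. It drives a full-length SpCas9 coding region (annotated as contiguous N- and C-terminal portions), followed by a nucleoplasmin bipartite NLS and then the E. coli polA open reading frame, which encodes DNA polymerase I with its polymerase and exonuclease activities. Two tandem copies of the human β-globin 3′ UTR sit downstream of the fusion to enhance expression, followed by the bGH polyadenylation signal.

A separate U6 promoter drives the sgRNA. The scaffold is detected as two fragments, consistent with the stated replacement of its ST2 loop. The purpose field is truncated, but the name suggests the replacement is a "com" element. No spacer is recorded, so users supply their own target sequence. The associated work concerns bringing a DNA polymerase to Cas9-induced double-strand breaks to reduce deletion size and increase templated insertions.
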