Features (pLannotate 1.2.2; 20 found; start..end, strand, type, name):
      6..291     +  enhancer       CMV enhancer: human cytomegalovirus immediate early enhancer; contains an 18-bp deletion relative to the standard CMV enhancer
    571..798     +  intron         hybrid intron: hybrid between chicken β-actin (CBA) and minute virus of mice (MMV) introns (Gray et al., 2011)
    936..2537    +  CDS            Cas9(N): N-terminal portion of Streptococcus pyogenes Cas9 (Zetsche et al., 2015)
   2538..5036    +  CDS            Cas9(C): C-terminal portion of Streptococcus pyogenes Cas9 (Zetsche et al., 2015)
   5037..5084    +  CDS            nucleoplasmin NLS: bipartite nuclear localization signal from nucleoplasmin
   5154..7934    +  CDS            polA: DPO1_ECOLI - Also known as resA. Experimental evidence at protein level: Swiss-Prot protein existence level 1. In addition to polymerase activity, this DNA polymerase exhibits 3'-5' and 5'-3' exonuclease activity. It is able to utilize nicked circular duplex DNA as a template and can unwind the parental DNA strand from its template. From Escherichia coli (strain K12).
   7947..8078    +  polyA_signal   β-globin poly(A) (fragment): human β-globin polyadenylation signal
   8081..8212    +  polyA_signal   β-globin poly(A) (fragment): human β-globin polyadenylation signal
   8253..8364    +  polyA_signal   bGH poly(A) signal: bovine growth hormone polyadenylation signal
   8472..8612    +  repeat_region  AAV2 ITR: inverted terminal repeat of adeno-associated virus serotype 2 inverted
   8617..8668    -  misc_feature   bom (fragment): basis of mobility region from pBR322
   8687..9142    +  rep_origin     f1 ori (sequence partly withheld): f1 bacteriophage origin of replication; arrow indicates direction of (+) strand synthesis
   9143..9192    -  misc_feature   bom (fragment): basis of mobility region from pBR322
   9294..9329    -  CDS            rop (fragment): Rop protein, which maintains plasmids at low copy number; rop
   9424..9528    +  promoter       AmpR promoter: bla
   9529..10389   +  CDS            AmpR: β-lactamase; bla; confers resistance to ampicillin, carbenicillin, and related antibiotics
  10560..11148   +  rep_origin     ori: high-copy-number ColE1/pMB1/pBR322/pUC origin of replication
  11210..11450   +  promoter       U6 promoter: RNA polymerase III promoter for human U6 snRNA
  11482..11534   +  misc_RNA       gRNA scaffold (fragment): guide RNA scaffold for the Streptococcus pyogenes CRISPR/Cas9 system
  11561..11580   +  misc_RNA       gRNA scaffold (fragment): guide RNA scaffold for the Streptococcus pyogenes CRISPR/Cas9 system
>Addgene plasmid #176234 | pspCas9-POLI-ST2-com vector | addgene full sequence | sequence record 348845 | Addgene NGS Result
GTACCCGTTACATAACTTACGGTAAATGGCCCGCCTGGCTGACCGCCCAACGACCCCCGCCCATTGACGT
CAATAGTAACGCCAATAGGGACTTTCCATTGACGTCAATGGGTGGAGTATTTACGGTAAACTGCCCACTT
GGCAGTACATCAAGTGTATCATATGCCAAGTACGCCCCCTATTGACGTCAATGACGGTAAATGGCCCGCC
TGGCATTGTGCCCAGTACATGACCTTATGGGACTTTCCTACTTGGCAGTACATCTACGTATTAGTCATCG
CTATTACCATGGTCGAGGTGAGCCCCACGTTCTGCTTCACTCTCCCCATCTCCCCCCCCTCCCCACCCCC
AATTTTGTATTTATTTATTTTTTAATTATTTTGTGCAGCGATGGGGGCGGGGGGGGGGGGGGGGCGCGCG
CCRGGSGGGGSGGGGGGGGGSGGGGGGSGGGGSGGGGSGRGGSGGRGRGGKGCGGCGGCAGCCAATCAGA
GCGGCGCGCTCCGAAAGTTTCCTTTTATGGCGAGGCGGCGGCGGCGGCGGCCCTATAAAAAGCGAAGCGC
GCGGCGGGCGGGAGTCGCTGCGCGCTGCCTTCGCCCCGTGCCCCGCTCCGCCGCCGCCTCGCGCCGCCCG
CCCCGGCTCTGACTGACCGCGTTACTCCCACAGGTGAGCGGGCGGGACGGCCCTTCTCCTCCGGGCTGTA
ATTAGCTGAGCAAGAGGTAAGGGTTTAAGGGATGGTTGGTTGGTGGGGTATTAATGTTTAATTACCTGGA
GCACCTGCCTGAAATCACTTTTTTTCAGGTTGGACCGGTGCCACCATGGACTATAAGGACCACGACGGAG
ACTACAAGGATCATGATATTGATTACAAAGACGATGACGATAAGATGGCCCCAAAGAAGAAGCGGAAGGT
CGGTATCCACGGAGTCCCAGCAGCCGACAAGAAGTACAGCATCGGCCTGGACATCGGCACCAACTCTGTG
GGCTGGGCCGTGATCACCGACGAGTACAAGGTGCCCAGCAAGAAATTCAAGGTGCTGGGCAACACCGACC
GGCACAGCATCAAGAAGAACCTGATCGGAGCCCTGCTGTTCGACAGCGGCGAAACAGCCGAGGCCACCCG
GCTGAAGAGAACCGCCAGAAGAAGATACACCAGACGGAAGAACCGGATCTGCTATCTGCAAGAGATCTTC
AGCAACGAGATGGCCAAGGTGGACGACAGCTTCTTCCACAGACTGGAAGAGTCCTTCCTGGTGGAAGAGG
ATAAGAAGCACGAGCGGCACCCCATCTTCGGCAACATCGTGGACGAGGTGGCCTACCACGAGAAGTACCC
CACCATCTACCACCTGAGAAAGAAACTGGTGGACAGCACCGACAAGGCCGACCTGCGGCTGATCTATCTG
GCCCTGGCCCACATGATCAAGTTCCGGGGCCACTTCCTGATCGAGGGCGACCTGAACCCCGACAACAGCG
ACGTGGACAAGCTGTTCATCCAGCTGGTGCAGACCTACAACCAGCTGTTCGAGGAAAACCCCATCAACGC
CAGCGGCGTGGACGCCAAGGCCATCCTGTCTGCCAGACTGAGCAAGAGCAGACGGCTGGAAAATCTGATC
GCCCAGCTGCCCGGCGAGAAGAAGAATGGCCTGTTCGGAAACCTGATTGCCCTGAGCCTGGGCCTGACCC
CCAACTTCAAGAGCAACTTCGACCTGGCCGAGGATGCCAAACTGCAGCTGAGCAAGGACACCTACGACGA
CGACCTGGACAACCTGCTGGCCCAGATCGGCGACCAGTACGCCGACCTGTTTCTGGCCGCCAAGAACCTG
TCCGACGCCATCCTGCTGAGCGACATCCTGAGAGTGAACACCGAGATCACCAAGGCCCCCCTGAGCGCCT
CTATGATCAAGAGATACGACGAGCACCACCAGGACCTGACCCTGCTGAAAGCTCTCGTGCGGCAGCAGCT
GCCTGAGAAGTACAAAGAGATTTTCTTCGACCAGAGCAAGAACGGCTACGCCGGCTACATTGACGGCGGA
GCCAGCCAGGAAGAGTTCTACAAGTTCATCAAGCCCATCCTGGAAAAGATGGACGGCACCGAGGAACTGC
TCGTGAAGCTGAACAGAGAGGACCTGCTGCGGAAGCAGCGGACCTTCGACAACGGCAGCATCCCCCACCA
GATCCACCTGGGAGAGCTGCACGCCATTCTGCGGCGGCAGGAAGATTTTTACCCATTCCTGAAGGACAAC
CGGGAAAAGATCGAGAAGATCCTGACCTTCCGCATCCCCTACTACGTGGGCCCTCTGGCCAGGGGAAACA
GCAGATTCGCCTGGATGACCAGAAAGAGCGAGGAAACCATCACCCCCTGGAACTTCGAGGAAGTGGTGGA
CAAGGGCGCTTCCGCCCAGAGCTTCATCGAGCGGATGACCAACTTCGATAAGAACCTGCCCAACGAGAAG
GTGCTGCCCAAGCACAGCCTGCTGTACGAGTACTTCACCGTGTATAACGAGCTGACCAAAGTGAAATACG
TGACCGAGGGAATGAGAAAGCCCGCCTTCCTGAGCGGCGAGCAGAAAAAGGCCATCGTGGACCTGCTGTT
CAAGACCAACCGGAAAGTGACCGTGAAGCAGCTGAAAGAGGACTACTTCAAGAAAATCGAGTGCTTCGAC
TCCGTGGAAATCTCCGGCGTGGAAGATCGGTTCAACGCCTCCCTGGGCACATACCACGATCTGCTGAAAA
TTATCAAGGACAAGGACTTCCTGGACAATGAGGAAAACGAGGACATTCTGGAAGATATCGTGCTGACCCT
GACACTGTTTGAGGACAGAGAGATGATCGAGGAACGGCTGAAAACCTATGCCCACCTGTTCGACGACAAA
GTGATGAAGCAGCTGAAGCGGCGGAGATACACCGGCTGGGGCAGGCTGAGCCGGAAGCTGATCAACGGCA
TCCGGGACAAGCAGTCCGGCAAGACAATCCTGGATTTCCTGAAGTCCGACGGCTTCGCCAACAGAAACTT
CATGCAGCTGATCCACGACGACAGCCTGACCTTTAAAGAGGACATCCAGAAAGCCCAGGTGTCCGGCCAG
GGCGATAGCCTGCACGAGCACATTGCCAATCTGGCCGGCAGCCCCGCCATTAAGAAGGGCATCCTGCAGA
CAGTGAAGGTGGTGGACGAGCTCGTGAAAGTGATGGGCCGGCACAAGCCCGAGAACATCGTGATCGAAAT
GGCCAGAGAGAACCAGACCACCCAGAAGGGACAGAAGAACAGCCGCGAGAGAATGAAGCGGATCGAAGAG
GGCATCAAAGAGCTGGGCAGCCAGATCCTGAAAGAACACCCCGTGGAAAACACCCAGCTGCAGAACGAGA
AGCTGTACCTGTACTACCTGCAGAATGGGCGGGATATGTACGTGGACCAGGAACTGGACATCAACCGGCT
GTCCGACTACGATGTGGACCATATCGTGCCTCAGAGCTTTCTGAAGGACGACTCCATCGACAACAAGGTG
CTGACCAGAAGCGACAAGAACCGGGGCAAGAGCGACAACGTGCCCTCCGAAGAGGTCGTGAAGAAGATGA
AGAACTACTGGCGGCAGCTGCTGAACGCCAAGCTGATTACCCAGAGAAAGTTCGACAATCTGACCAAGGC
CGAGAGAGGCGGCCTGAGCGAACTGGATAAGGCCGGCTTCATCAAGAGACAGCTGGTGGAAACCCGGCAG
ATCACAAAGCACGTGGCACAGATCCTGGACTCCCGGATGAACACTAAGTACGACGAGAATGACAAGCTGA
TCCGGGAAGTGAAAGTGATCACCCTGAAGTCCAAGCTGGTGTCCGATTTCCGGAAGGATTTCCAGTTTTA
CAAAGTGCGCGAGATCAACAACTACCACCACGCCCACGACGCCTACCTGAACGCCGTCGTGGGAACCGCC
CTGATCAAAAAGTACCCTAAGCTGGAAAGCGAGTTCGTGTACGGCGACTACAAGGTGTACGACGTGCGGA
AGATGATCGCCAAGAGCGAGCAGGAAATCGGCAAGGCTACCGCCAAGTACTTCTTCTACAGCAACATCAT
GAACTTTTTCAAGACCGAGATTACCCTGGCCAACGGCGAGATCCGGAAGCGGCCTCTGATCGAGACAAAC
GGCGAAACCGGGGAGATCGTGTGGGATAAGGGCCGGGATTTTGCCACCGTGCGGAAAGTGCTGAGCATGC
CCCAAGTGAATATCGTGAAAAAGACCGAGGTGCAGACAGGCGGCTTCAGCAAAGAGTCTATCCTGCCCAA
GAGGAACAGCGATAAGCTGATCGCCAGAAAGAAGGACTGGGACCCTAAGAAGTACGGCGGCTTCGACAGC
CCCACCGTGGCCTATTCTGTGCTGGTGGTGGCCAAAGTGGAAAAGGGCAAGTCCAAGAAACTGAAGAGTG
TGAAAGAGCTGCTGGGGATCACCATCATGGAAAGAAGCAGCTTCGAGAAGAATCCCATCGACTTTCTGGA
AGCCAAGGGCTACAAAGAAGTGAAAAAGGACCTGATCATCAAGCTGCCTAAGTACTCCCTGTTCGAGCTG
GAAAACGGCCGGAAGAGAATGCTGGCCTCTGCCGGCGAACTGCAGAAGGGAAACGAACTGGCCCTGCCCT
CCAAATATGTGAACTTCCTGTACCTGGCCAGCCACTATGAGAAGCTGAAGGGCTCCCCCGAGGATAATGA
GCAGAAACAGCTGTTTGTGGAACAGCACAAGCACTACCTGGACGAGATCATCGAGCAGATCAGCGAGTTC
TCCAAGAGAGTGATCCTGGCCGACGCTAATCTGGACAAAGTGCTGTCCGCCTACAACAAGCACCGGGATA
AGCCCATCAGAGAGCAGGCCGAGAATATCATCCACCTGTTTACCCTGACCAATCTGGGAGCCCCTGCCGC
CTTCAAGTACTTTGACACCACCATCGACCGGAAGAGGTACACCAGCACCAAAGAGGTGCTGGACGCCACC
CTGATCCACCAGAGCATCACCGGCCTGTACGAGACACGGATCGACCTGTCTCAGCTGGGAGGCGACAAAA
GGCCGGCGGCCACGAAAAAGGCCGGCCAGGCAAAAAAGAAAAAGGGATCCTCTGAGACACCAGGCACCTC
CGAGTCTGCCACCCCTGAGGGAGGAAGCGGAGGAAGCGGCTCCGTGCAGATCCCACAGAACCCCCTGATC
CTGGTGGACGGCAGCTCCTACCTGTATCGGGCCTACCACGCCTTCCCACCTCTGACAAACTCCGCCGGAG
AGCCAACCGGAGCCATGTATGGCGTGCTGAATATGCTGAGGAGCCTGATCATGCAGTACAAGCCTACACA
CGCCGCCGTGGTGTTTGATGCCAAGGGCAAGACCTTCCGCGACGAGCTGTTTGAGCACTACAAGAGCCAC
AGGCCACCAATGCCTGACGATCTGAGGGCACAGATCGAGCCACTGCACGCAATGGTGAAGGCCATGGGCC
TGCCTCTGCTGGCCGTGAGCGGAGTGGAGGCCGACGATGTGATCGGCACACTGGCAAGGGAGGCAGAGAA
GGCAGGCCGCCCAGTGCTGATCTCCACCGGCGACAAGGATATGGCCCAGCTGGTGACACCAAACATCACC
CTGATCAACACCATGACAAATACCATCCTGGGCCCCGAGGAGGTGGTGAATAAGTATGGCGTGCCTCCAG
AGCTGATCATCGATTTCCTGGCCCTGATGGGCGACTCTAGCGATAACATCCCTGGCGTGCCAGGAGTGGG
AGAAAAGACCGCACAGGCCCTGCTGCAGGGCCTGGGAGGCCTGGACACCCTGTACGCCGAGCCAGAGAAG
ATCGCCGGCCTGTCCTTTAGGGGCGCCAAGACAATGGCCGCCAAGCTGGAGCAGAATAAGGAGGTGGCCT
ACCTGTCTTATCAGCTGGCCACAATCAAGACCGACGTGGAGCTGGAGCTGACCTGCGAGCAGCTGGAGGT
GCAGCAGCCTGCAGCAGAGGAGCTGCTGGGCCTGTTCAAGAAGTACGAGTTTAAGAGATGGACAGCCGAT
GTGGAGGCCGGCAAGTGGCTGCAGGCAAAGGGAGCAAAGCCAGCAGCAAAGCCACAGGAGACAAGCGTGG
CAGACGAGGCACCAGAGGTGACAGCCACCGTGATCTCCTACGATAACTATGTGACAATCCTGGACGAGGA
GACACTGAAGGCCTGGATCGCCAAGCTGGAGAAGGCCCCCGTGTTCGCCTTTGATACAGAGACAGACAGC
CTGGATAACATCTCCGCCAATCTGGTGGGCCTGTCTTTCGCCATCGAGCCTGGCGTGGCCGCCTATATCC
CAGTGGCCCACGACTACCTGGATGCCCCCGACCAGATCAGCAGGGAGAGAGCCCTGGAGCTGCTGAAGCC
TCTGCTGGAGGATGAGAAGGCCCTGAAGGTCGGCCAGAACCTGAAGTATGACAGGGGCATCCTGGCCAAT
TACGGCATCGAGCTGAGAGGCATCGCCTTTGACACCATGCTGGAGTCTTATATCCTGAATAGCGTGGCAG
GCCGGCACGACATGGATTCCCTGGCCGAGAGGTGGCTGAAGCACAAGACAATCACCTTCGAGGAGATCGC
CGGCAAGGGCAAGAACCAGCTGACCTTCAACCAGATCGCCCTGGAGGAGGCAGGCAGGTACGCAGCAGAG
GACGCAGATGTGACCCTGCAGCTGCACCTGAAGATGTGGCCAGATCTGCAGAAGCACAAGGGCCCCCTGA
ACGTCTTTGAGAATATCGAGATGCCCCTGGTGCCTGTGCTGAGCCGGATCGAGCGCAACGGCGTGAAGAT
CGACCCTAAGGTGCTGCACAATCACTCCGAGGAGCTGACCCTGAGACTGGCCGAGCTGGAGAAGAAGGCC
CACGAGATCGCCGGCGAGGAGTTCAACCTGTCCTCTACAAAGCAGCTGCAGACCATCCTGTTTGAGAAGC
AGGGCATCAAGCCCCTGAAGAAAACCCCTGGAGGAGCACCATCTACCAGCGAGGAGGTGCTGGAGGAGCT
GGCCCTGGATTATCCCCTGCCTAAAGTGATCCTGGAGTACCGGGGCCTGGCCAAGCTGAAGTCTACATAT
ACCGACAAGCTGCCCCTGATGATCAACCCTAAGACAGGCCGGGTGCACACCAGCTACCACCAGGCAGTGA
CAGCAACCGGCCGCCTGAGCTCCACCGATCCAAACCTGCAGAATATCCCCGTGAGGAATGAGGAGGGCAG
GAGAATCAGACAGGCCTTCATCGCCCCCGAGGATTATGTGATCGTGTCCGCCGACTACTCTCAGATCGAG
CTGAGGATCATGGCCCACCTGTCCAGAGATAAGGGCCTGCTGACAGCCTTCGCCGAGGGCAAGGACATCC
ACAGGGCAACCGCAGCAGAGGTGTTTGGCCTGCCTCTGGAGACAGTGACCTCCGAGCAGCGGCGCTCTGC
CAAGGCCATCAACTTCGGCCTGATCTATGGCATGTCTGCCTTTGGCCTGGCCAGGCAGCTGAATATCCCT
AGAAAGGAGGCCCAGAAGTACATGGACCTGTATTTCGAGAGATACCCCGGCGTGCTGGAGTACATGGAGA
GGACACGCGCACAGGCAAAGGAGCAGGGCTATGTGGAGACACTGGATGGCAGGAGACTGTACCTGCCAGA
CATCAAGTCTAGCAACGGAGCAAGGAGGGCAGCAGCAGAGAGGGCCGCCATCAATGCCCCCATGCAGGGC
ACAGCCGCCGATATCATCAAGAGAGCCATGATCGCAGTGGACGCCTGGCTGCAGGCAGAGCAGCCAAGGG
TGAGAATGATCATGCAGGTGCACGATGAGCTGGTGTTTGAGGTGCACAAGGACGATGTGGACGCCGTGGC
CAAGCAGATCCACCAGCTGATGGAGAACTGTACCCGCCTGGATGTGCCACTGCTGGTGGAAGTGGGAAGC
GGAGAGAATTGGGACCAGGCCCACTGAGGATCCTAAGCTCGCTTTCTTGCTGTCCAATTTCTATTAAAGG
TTCCTTTGTTCCCTAAGTCCAACTACTAAACTGGGGGATATTATGAAGGGCCTTGAGCATCTGGATTCTG
CCTAATAAAAAACATTTATTTTCATTGCTAGCTCGCTTTCTTGCTGTCCAATTTCTATTAAAGGTTCCTT
TGTTCCCTAAGTCCAACTACTAAACTGGGGGATATTATGAAGGGCCTTGAGCATCTGGATTCTGCCTAAT
AAAAAACATTTATTTTCATTGCGAATTCTAGAAAATTCCTAGAGCTCGCTGATCAGCCTCGACTGTGCCT
TCTAGTTGCCAGCCATCTGTTGTTTGCCCCTCCCCCGTGCCTTCCTTGACCCTGGAAGGTGCCACTCCCA
CTGTCCTTTCCTAATAAAATGAGGAAATTGCATCGCATTGTCTGAGTAGGTGTCATTCTATTCTGGGGGG
TGGGGTGGGGCAGGACAGCAAGGGGGAGGATTGGGAAGAGAATAGCAGGCATGCTGGGGAGGTACGGCCG
CAGGAACCCCTAGTGATGGAGTTGGCCACTCCCTCTCTGCGCGCTCGCTCGCTCACTGAGGCCGGGCGAC
CAAAGGTCGCCCGACGCCCGGGCTTTGCCCGGGCGGCCTCAGTGAGCGAGCGAGCGCGCAGCTGCCTGCA
GGGGCGCCTGATGCGGTATTTTCTCCTTACGCATCTGTGCGGTATTTCACACCGCATA
[95 nt withheld, positions 8669-8763]
T
[46 nt withheld, positions 8765-8810]
C
[141 nt withheld, positions 8812-8952]
CCTTTGACGTTGGAGTCCACGTTCTTT
[37 nt withheld, positions 8980-9016]
ACTCTATCTCGGGCTATTCTTTTGATTTATAAGGGATTTTGCCGATTTCGGTCTATTGGTTAAAAAATGA
GCTGATTTAACAAAAATTTAACGCGAATTTTAACAAAATATTAACGTTTACAATTTTATGGTGCACTCTC
AGTACAATCTGCTCTGATGCCGCATAGTTAAGCCAGCCCCGACACCCGCCAACACCCGCTGACGCGCCCT
GACGGGCTTGTCTGCTCCCGGCATCCGCTTACAGACAAGCTGTGACCGTCTCCGGGAGCTGCATGTGTCA
GAGGTTTTCACCGTCATCACCGAAACGCGCGAGACGAAAGGGCCTCGTGATACGCCTATTTTTATAGGTT
AATGTCATGATAATAATGGTTTCTTAGACGTCAGGTGGCACTTTTCGGGGAAATGTGCGCGGAACCCCTA
TTTGTTTATTTTTCTAAATACATTCAAATATGTATCCGCTCATGAGACAATAACCCTGATAAATGCTTCA
ATAATATTGAAAAAGGAAGAGTATGAGTATTCAACATTTCCGTGTCGCCCTTATTCCCTTTTTTGCGGCA
TTTTGCCTTCCTGTTTTTGCTCACCCAGAAACGCTGGTGAAAGTAAAAGATGCTGAAGATCAGTTGGGTG
CACGAGTGGGTTACATCGAACTGGATCTCAACAGCGGTAAGATCCTTGAGAGTTTTCGCCCCGAAGAACG
TTTTCCAATGATGAGCACTTTTAAAGTTCTGCTATGTGGCGCGGTATTATCCCGTATTGACGCCGGGCAA
GAGCAACTCGGTCGCCGCATACACTATTCTCAGAATGACTTGGTTGAGTACTCACCAGTCACAGAAAAGC
ATCTTACGGATGGCATGACAGTAAGAGAATTATGCAGTGCTGCCATAACCATGAGTGATAACACTGCGGC
CAACTTACTTCTGACAACGATCGGAGGACCGAAGGAGCTAACCGCTTTTTTGCACAACATGGGGGATCAT
GTAACTCGCCTTGATCGTTGGGAACCGGAGCTGAATGAAGCCATACCAAACGACGAGCGTGACACCACGA
TGCCTGTAGCAATGGCAACAACGTTGCGCAAACTATTAACTGGCGAACTACTTACTCTAGCTTCCCGGCA
ACAATTAATAGACTGGATGGAGGCGGATAAAGTTGCAGGACCACTTCTGCGCTCGGCCCTTCCGGCTGGC
TGGTTTATTGCTGATAAATCTGGAGCCGGTGAGCGTGGAAGCCGCGGTATCATTGCAGCACTGGGGCCAG
ATGGTAAGCCCTCCCGTATCGTAGTTATCTACACGACGGGGAGTCAGGCAACTATGGATGAACGAAATAG
ACAGATCGCTGAGATAGGTGCCTCACTGATTAAGCATTGGTAACTGTCAGACCAAGTTTACTCATATATA
CTTTAGATTGATTTAAAACTTCATTTTTAATTTAAAAGGATCTAGGTGAAGATCCTTTTTGATAATCTCA
TGACCAAAATCCCTTAACGTGAGTTTTCGTTCCACTGAGCGTCAGACCCCGTAGAAAAGATCAAAGGATC
TTCTTGAGATCCTTTTTTTCTGCGCGTAATCTGCTGCTTGCAAACAAAAAAACCACCGCTACCAGCGGTG
GTTTGTTTGCCGGATCAAGAGCTACCAACTCTTTTTCCGAAGGTAACTGGCTTCAGCAGAGCGCAGATAC
CAAATACTGTTCTTCTAGTGTAGCCGTAGTTAGGCCACCACTTCAAGAACTCTGTAGCACCGCCTACATA
CCTCGCTCTGCTAATCCTGTTACCAGTGGCTGCTGCCAGTGGCGATAAGTCGTGTCTTACCGGGTTGGAC
TCAAGACGATAGTTACCGGATAAGGCGCAGCGGTCGGGCTGAACGGGGGGTTCGTGCACACAGCCCAGCT
TGGAGCGAACGACCTACACCGAACTGAGATACCTACAGCGTGAGCTATGAGAAAGCGCCACGCTTCCCGA
AGGGAGAAAGGCGGACAGGTATCCGGTAAGCGGCAGGGTCGGAACAGGAGAGCGCACGAGGGAGCTTCCA
GGGGGAAACGCCTGGTATCTTTATAGTCCTGTCGGGTTTCGCCACCTCTGACTTGAGCGTCGATTTTTGT
GATGCTCGTCAGGGGGGCGGAGCCTATGGAAAAACGCCAGCAACGCGGCCTTTTTACGGTTCCTGGCCTT
TTGCTGGCCTTTTGCTCACATGTGAGGGCCTATTTCCCATGATTCCTTCATATTTGCATATACGATACAA
GGCTGTTAGAGAGATAATTGGAATTAATTTGACTGTAAACACAAAGATATTAGTACAAAATACGTGACGT
AGAAAGTAATAATTTCTTGGGTAGTTTGCAGTTTTAAAATTATGTTTTAAAATGGACTATCATATGCTTA
CCGTAACTTGAAAGTATTTCGATTTCTTGGCTTTATATATCTTGTGGAAAGGACGAAACACCGGTGTCTT
CCTCGAGGAAGACCCGTTTGAGAGCTAGAAATAGCAAGTTCAAATAAGGCTAGTCCGTTATCAACTTGGC
TGAATGCCTGCGAGCATCCCACCCAAGTGGCACCGAGTCGGTGCTTTTTTTG
